>Addgene plasmid #218963 | pEF-GalNAcT2-msYFP2 | addgene full sequence | sequence record 446179 | Addgene NGS Result
GGTGTGGAAAGTCCCCAGGCTCCCCAGCAGGCAGAAGTATGCAAAGCATGCATCTCAATTAGTCAGCAAC
CATAGTCCCGCCCCTAACTCCGCCCATCCCGCCCCTAACTCCGCCCAGTTCCGCCCATTCTCCGCCCCTA
GGCTGACTAATTTTTTTTATTTATGCAGAGGCCGAGGCCGCCTCTGCCTCTGAGCTATTCCAGAAGTAGT
GAGGAGGCTTTTTTGGAGGCCTAGGCTTTTGCAAAAAGCTCCCCCCCCGGGAGGTCCACAATGGTTGAAC
AAGATGGATTGCACGCAGGTTCTCCGGCCGCTTGGGTGGAGAGGCTATTCGGCTATGACTGGGCACAACA
GACAATCGGCTGCTCTGATGCCGCCGTGTTCCGGCTGTCAGCGCAGGGGCGCCCGGTTCTTTTTGTCAAG
ACCGACCTGTCCGGTGCCCTGAATGAACTCCAGGACGAGGCAGCGCGGCTATCGTGGCTGGCCACGACGG
GCGTTCCTTGCGCAGCTGTGCTCGACGTTGTCACTGAAGCGGGAAGGGGCTGGCTGCTATTGGGCGAAGT
GCCGGGGCAGGATCTCCTGTCATCTCACCTTGCTCCTGCCGAGAAAGTATCCATCATGGCTGATGCAATG
CGGCGGCTGCATACGCTTGATCCGGCTACCTGCCCATTCGACCACCAAGCGAAACATCGCATCGAGCGAG
CACGTACTCGGATGGAAGCCGGTCTTGTCGATCAGGATGATCTGGACGAAGAGCATCAGGGGCTCGCGCC
AGCCGAACTGTTCGCCAGGCTCAAGGCGCGTATGCCCGACGGCGAGGATCTCGTCGTGACTCATGGCGAT
GCCTGCTTGCCGAATATCATGGTGGAAAATGGCCGCTTTTCTGGATTCATCGACTGTGGCCGGCTGGGTG
TGGCGGACCGCTATCAGGACATAGCGTTGGCTACCCGTGATATTGCTGAAGAGCTTGGCGGCGAATGGGC
TGACCGCTTCCTCGTGCTTTACGGTATCGCCGCTCCCGATTCGCAGCGCATCGCCTTCTATCGCCTTCTT
GACGAGTTCTTCTGAGCGGGACTCTGGGGTTCGAAATGACCGACCAAGCGACGCCCAACCTGCCATCACG
AGATTTCGATTCCACCGCCGCCTTCTATGAAAGGTTGGGCTTCGGAATCGTTTTCCGGGACGCCGGCTGG
ATGATCCTCCAGCGCGGGGATCTCATGCTGGAGTTCTTCGCCCACCCCAACTTGTTTATTGCAGCTTATA
ATGGTTACAAATAAAGCAATAGCATCACAAATTTCACAAATAAAGCATTTTTTTCACTGCATTCTAGTTG
TGGTTTGTCCAAACTCATCAATGTATCTTATCATGTCTGTATACCGTCGATCTTTCCGCTTCCTCGCTCA
CTGACTCGCTGCGCTCGGTCGTTCGGCTGCGGCGAGCGGTATCAGCTCACTCAAAGGCGGTAATACGGTT
ATCCACAGAATCAGGGGATAACGCAGGAAAGAACATGTGAGCAAAAGGCCAGCAAAAGGCCAGGAACCGT
AAAAAGGCCGCGTTGCTGGCGTTTTTCCATAGGCTCCGCCCCCCTGACGAGCATCACAAAAATCGACGCT
CAAGTCAGAGGTGGCGAAACCCGACAGGACTATAAAGATACCAGGCGTTTCCCCCTGGAAGCTCCCTCGT
GCGCTCTCCTGTTCCGACCCTGCCGCTTACCGGATACCTGTCCGCCTTTCTCCCTTCGGGAAGCGTGGCG
CTTTCTCATAGCTCACGCTGTAGGTATCTCAGTTCGGTGTAGGTCGTTCGCTCCAAGCTGGGCTGTATGC
ACGAACCCCCCGTTCAGCCCGACCGCTGCGCCTTATCCGGTAACTATCGTCTTGAGTCCAACCCGGTAAG
ACACGACTTATCGCCACTGGCAGCAGCCACTGGTAACAGGATTAGCAGAGCGAGGTATGTAGGCGGTGCT
ACAGAGTTCTTGAAGTGGTGGCCTAACTACGGCTACACTAGAAGAACAGTATTTGGTATCTGCGCTCTGC
TGAAGCCAGTTACCTTCGGAAAAAGAGTTGGTAGCTCTTGATCCGGCAAACAAACCACCGCTGGTAGCGG
TGGTTTTTTTGTTTGCAAGCAGCAGATTACGCGCAGAAAAAAAGGATCTCAAGAAGATCCTTTGATCTTT
TCTACGGGGTCTGACGCTCAGTGGAACGAAAACTCACGTTAAGGGATTTTGGTCATGAGATTATCAAAAA
GGATCTTCACCTAGATCCTTTTAAATTAAAAATGAAGTTTTAAATCAATCTAAAGTATATATGAGTAAAC
TTGGTCTGACAGTTACCAATGCTTAATCAGTGAGGCACCTATCTCAGCGATCTGTCTATTTCGTTCATCC
ATAGTTGCCTGACTCCCCGTCGTGTAGATAACTACGATACGGGAGGGCTTACCATCTGGCCCCAGTGCTG
CAATGATACCGCGAGACCCACGCTCACCGGCTCCAGATTTATCAGCAATAAACCAGCCAGCCGGAAGGGC
CGAGCGCAGAAGTGGTCCTGCAACTTTATCCGCCTCCATCCAGTCTATTAATTGTTGCCGGGAAGCTAGA
GTAAGTAGTTCGCCAGTTAATAGTTTGCGCAACGTTGTTGCCATTGCTACAGGCATCGTGGTGTCACGCT
CGTCGTTTGGTATGGCTTCATTCAGCTCCGGTTCCCAACGATCAAGGCGAGTTACATGATCCCCCATGTT
GTGCAAAAAAGCGGTTAGCTCCTTCGGTCCTCCGATCGTTGTCAGAAGTAAGTTGGCCGCAGTGTTATCA
CTCATGGTTATGGCAGCACTGCATAATTCTCTTACTGTCATGCCATCCGTAAGATGCTTTTCTGTGACTG
GTGAGTACTCAACCAAGTCATTCTGAGAATAGTGTATGCGGCGACCGAGTTGCTCTTGCCCGGCGTCAAT
ACGGGATAATACCGCGCCACATAGCAGAACTTTAAAAGTGCTCATCATTGGAAAACGTTCTTCGGGGCGA
AAACTCTCAAGGATCTTACCGCTGTTGAGATCCAGTTCGATGTAACCCACTCGGGCACCCAACTGATCTT
CAGCATCTTTTACTTTCACCAGCGTTTCTGGGTGAGCAAAAACAGGAAGGCAAAATGCCGCAAAAAAGGG
AATAAGGGCGACACGGAAATGTTGAATACTCATACTCTTCCTTTTTCAATATTATTGAAGCATTTATCAG
GGTTATTGTCTCATGAGCGGATACATATTTGAATGTATTTAGAAAAATAAACAAATAGGGGTTCCGCGCA
CATTTCCCCGAAAAGTGCCACCTGACGTCAGATCGACGGATCGGGAGATCGGTACCGAATTCAAGCTTCG
TGAGGCTCCGGTGCCCGTCAGTGGGCAGAGCGCACATCGCCCACAGTCCCCGAGAAGTTGGGGGGAGGGG
TCGGCAATTGAACCGGTGCCTAGAGAAGGTGGCGCGGGGTAAACTGGGAAAGTGATGTCGTGTACTGGCT
CCGCCTTTTTCCCGAGGGTGGGGGAGAACCGTATATAAGTGCAGTAGTCGCCGTGAACGTTCTTTTTCGC
AACGGGTTTGCCGCCAGAACACAGGTAAGTGCCGTGTGTGGTTCCCGCGGGCCTGGCCTCTTTACGGGTT
ATGGCCCTTGCGTGCCTTGAATTACTTCCACCTGGCTCCAGTACGTGATTCTTGATCCCGAGCTGGAGCC
AGGGGCGGGCCTTGCGCTTTAGGAGCCCCTTCGCCTCGTGCTTGAGTTGAGGCCTGGCCTGGGCGCTGGG
GCCGCCGCGTGCGAATCTGGTGGCACCTTCGCGCCTGTCTCGCTGCTTTCGATAAGTCTCTAGCCATTTA
AAATTTTTGATGACCTGCTGCGACGCTTTTTTTCTGGCAAGATAGTCTTGTAAATGCGGGCCAGGATCTG
CACACTGGTATTTCGGTTTTTGGGGCCGCGGGCGGCGACGGGGCCCGTGCGTCCCAGCGCACATGTTCGG
CGAGGCGGGGCCTGCGAGCGCGGCCACCGAGAATCGGACGGGGGTAGTCTCAAGCTGGCCGGCCTGCTCT
GGTGCCTGGCCTCGCGCCGCCGTGTATCGCCCCGCCCTGGGCGGCAAGGCTGGCCCGGTCGGCACCAGTT
GCGTGAGCGGAAAGATGGCCGCTTCCCGGCCCTGCTCCAGGGGGCTCAAAATGGAGGACGCGGCGCTCGG
GAGAGCGGGCGGGTGAGTCACCCACACAAAGGAAAGGGGCCTTTCCGTCCTCAGCCGTCGCTTCATGTGA
CTCCACGGAGTACCGGGCGCCGTCCAGGCACCTCGATTAGTTCTGGAGCTTTTGGAGTACGTCGTCTTTA
GGTTGGGGGGAGGGGTTTTATGCGATGGAGTTTCCCCACACTGAGTGGGTGGAGACTGAAGTTAGGCCAG
CTTGGCACTTGATGTAATTCTCCTTGGAATTTGCCCTTTTTGAGTTTGGATCTTGGTTCATTCTCAAGCC
TCAGACAGTGGTTCAAAGTTTTTTTCTTCCATTTCAGGTGTCGTGAACACGTGGCCACCGCCACCATGAG
GCGGCGCTCGAGGATGCTGCTCTGCTTCGCCTTCCTGTGGGTGCTGGGAATCGCCTACTACATGTACTCG
GGAGGAGGATCTGCGCTGGCCGGAGGAGCGGGAGGAGGAGCCGGCAGGAAGGAGGACTGGAATGAAATTG
ACCCCATTAAAAAGAAAGACCTTCATCACAGCAATGGAGAAGAGAAAGCACAAAGCATGGAGACCCTCCC
TCCAGGGAAAGTACGGTGGCCAGACTTTAACCAGGAAGCTTATGTTGGAGGGACGATGGTCCGCTCCGGG
CAGGACCCTTACGCCCGCAACAAGTTCAACCAGGTGGAGAGTGATAAGCTTCGAATGGATAGAGCCATCC
CTGACACCCGGCATGACCAGTGTCAGCGGAAGCAGTGGCGGGTGGATCTGCCGGCCACCAGCGTGGTGAT
CACGTTTCACAATGAAGCCAGGTCGGCCCTACTCAGGACCGTGGTCAGCGTGCTTAAGAAAAGCCCGCCC
CATCTCATAAAAGAAATCATCTTGGTGGATGACTACAGCAATGATCCTGAGGACGGGGCTCTCTTGGGGA
AAATTGAGAAAGTGCGAGTTCTTAGAAATGATCGACGAGAAGGCCTCATGCGCTCACGGGTTCGGGGGGC
CGATGCTGCCCAAGCCAAGGTCCTGACCTTCCTGGACAGTCACTGCGAGTGTAATGAGCACTGGCTGGAG
CCCCTCCTGGAAAGGGTGGCGGAGGACAGGACTCGGGTTGTGTCACCCATCATCGATGTCATTAATATGG
ACAACTTTCAGTATGTGGGGGCATCTGCTGACTTGAAGGGCGGTTTTGATTGGAACTTGGTATTCAAGTG
GGATTACATGACGCCTGAGCAGAGAAGGTCCCGGCAGGGGAACCCAGTCGCCCCTATAAAAACCCCCATG
ATTGCTGGTGGGCTGTTTGTGATGGATAAGTTCTATTTTGAAGAACTGGGGAAGTACGACATGATGATGG
ATGTGTGGGGAGGAGAGAACCTAGAGATCTCGTTCCGCGTGTGGCAGTGTGGTGGCAGCCTGGAGATCAT
CCCGTGCAGCCGTGTGGGACACGTGTTCCGGAAGCAGCACCCCTACACGTTCCCGGGTGGCAGTGGCACT
GTCTTTGCCCGAAACACCCGCCGGGCAGCAGAGGTCTGGATGGATGAATACAAAAATTTCTATTATGCAG
CAGTGCCTTCTGCTAGAAACGTTCCTTATGGAAATATTCAGAGCAGATTGGAGCTTAGGAAGAAACTCAG
CTGCAAGCCTTTCAAATGGTACCTTGAAAATGTCTATCCAGAGTTAAGGGTTCCAGACCATCAGGATATA
GCTTTTGGGGCCTTGCAGCAGGGAACTAACTGCCTCGACACTTTGGGACACTTTGCTGATGGTGTGGTTG
GAGTTTATGAATGTCACAATGCTGGGGGAAACCAGGAATGGGCCTTGACGAAGGAGAAGTCGGTGAAGCA
CATGGATTTGTGCCTTACTGTGGTGGACCGGGCACCGGGCTCTCTTATAAAGCTGCAGGGCTGCCGAGAA
AATGACAGCAGACAGAAATGGGAACAGATCGAGGGCAACTCCAAGCTGAGGCACGTGGGCAGCAACCTGT
GCCTGGACAGTCGCACGGCCAAGAGCGGGGGCCTAAGCGTGGAGGTGTGTGGCCCGGCCCTTTCGCAGCA
GTGGAAGTTCACGCTCAACCTGCAGCAGGGAGGAAGCGGAGGAAGCGGAGGAAGCATGGATAGCACTGAG
AGCCTGTTCACCGGGGTGGTGCCCATCCTGGTCGAGCTGGACGGCGACGTAAACGGCCACAAGTTCAGCG
TGCGCGGCGAGGGCGAGGGCGATGCCACCAACGGCAAGCTGACCCTGAAGTTCATCTGCACCACCGGCAA
GCTGCCCGTGCCCTGGCCCACCCTCGTGACCTCCCTGGGCTACGGCCTGCAGTGCTTCGCCCGCTACCCC
GACCACATGAAGCAGCACGACTTCTTCAAGTCCGCCATGCCCGAAGGCTACGTCCAGGAGCGCACCATCA
CCTTCAAGGACGACGGCACCTACAAGACCCGCGCCGAGGTGAAGTTCGAGGGCGACACCCTGGTGAACCG
CATCGAGCTGAAGGGCATCGACTTCAAGGAGGACGGCAACATCCTGGGGCACAAGCTGGAGTACAACTTC
AACAGCCACAACGTCTATATCACCGCCGACAAGCAGAAGAACGGCATCAAGGCCAACTTCAAGATCCGCC
ACAACGTGGAGGACGGCGGCGTGCAGCTCGCCGACCACTACCAGCAGAACACCCCCATCGGCGACGGCCC
CGTGCTGCTGCCCGACAACCACTACCTGAGCTACCAGTCCAAGCTGAGCAAAGACCCCAACGAGAAGCGC
GATCACATGGTCCTGCTGGAGTTCGTGACCGCCGCCGGGATCACTGGAGGCAGTGGCGGTTCTTAGTCTA
GAAGCTCGCTGATCAGCCTCGACTGTGCCTTCTAGTTGCCAGCCATCTGTTGTTTGCCCCTCCCCCGTGC
CTTCCTTGACCCTGGAAGGTGCCACTCCCACTGTCCTTTCCTAATAAAATGAGGAAATTGCATCGCATTG
TCTGAGTAGGTGTCATTCTATTCTGGGGGGTGGGGTGGGGCAGGACAGCAAGGGGGAGGATTGGGAAGAC
AATAGCAGGCATGCTGGGGATGGCCCGGGCTCTATGGCTTCTGAGGCGGAAAGAACCAGCTGGGGCTCTA
GGGGGTATCCCC
[124 nt withheld, positions 7293-7416]
C
[72 nt withheld, positions 7418-7489]
TCCCCCAAAAAACTTGATTA
[49 nt withheld, positions 7510-7558]
CCTTTGACGTTGGAGTCCACGTTCTTT
[37 nt withheld, positions 7586-7622]
ACCCTATCTCGGTCTATTCTTTTGATTTATAAGGGATTTTGCCGATTTCGGCCTATTGGTTAAAAAATGA
GCTGATTTAACAAAAATTTAACGCGAATTAATTCTGTGGAATGTGTGTCAGTTAGGGTGTGGAAAGTCCC
CAGGCTCCCCAGCAGGCAGAAGTATGCAAAGCATGCATCTCAATTAGTCAGCAACCA
Features (pLannotate 1.2.2; 13 found; start..end, strand, type, name):
    275..1065    +  CDS            NeoR/KanR (fragment): aminoglycoside phosphotransferase from Tn5; aph(3')-II (or nptII); confers resistance to neomycin, kanamycin, and G418 (Geneticin®)
   1086..1244    +  CDS            ble (fragment): BLE_KLEPN - Experimental evidence at protein level: Swiss-Prot protein existence level 1. Binding protein with a strong affinity to the bleomycin family of antibiotics. Binds to CL990; an antimitotic-antibiotic compound. From Klebsiella pneumoniae.
   1239..1360    +  polyA_signal   SV40 poly(A) signal: SV40 polyadenylation signal
   1564..2152    -  rep_origin     ori: high-copy-number ColE1/pMB1/pBR322/pUC origin of replication
   2323..3183    -  CDS            AmpR: β-lactamase; bla; confers resistance to ampicillin, carbenicillin, and related antibiotics
   3184..3288    -  promoter       AmpR promoter: bla
   3364..4526    +  promoter       EF-1α promoter: strong constitutive promoter for human elongation factor EF-1α
   4546..6258    +  CDS            GALNT2: GALT2_HUMAN - Experimental evidence at protein level: Swiss-Prot protein existence level 1. Catalyzes the initial reaction in O-linked oligosaccharide biosynthesis, the transfer of an N-acetyl-D-galactosamine residue to a serine or threonine residue on the protein receptor. Has a broad spectrum of substrates for peptides such as EA2, Muc5AC, Muc1a, Muc1b. Probably involved in O-linked glycosylation of the immunoglobulin A1 (IgA1) hinge region. Involved in O-linked glycosylation of APOC-III, ANGPTL3 and PLTP. It participates to the regulation of HDL-C metabolism (PubMed:27508872, PubMed:3229367
   6286..6993    +  CDS            msGFP2: photostable monomeric superfolder GFP (Valbuena et al., 2020)
   7023..7230    +  polyA_signal   bGH poly(A) signal: bovine growth hormone polyadenylation signal
   7251..7272    +  promoter       SV40 promoter (fragment): SV40 enhancer and early promoter
   7293..7721    +  rep_origin     f1 ori (sequence partly withheld): f1 bacteriophage origin of replication; arrow indicates direction of (+) strand synthesis
   7735..245     +  promoter       SV40 promoter (across the origin): SV40 enhancer and early promoter
