[The description below was written by a language model from this plasmid's Addgene catalogue record and pLannotate feature annotations shown in this document.]
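Description:
pEF-GalNAcT2-msYFP2 is a 7.8 kb mammalian expression plasmid built on a pEF backbone that drives constitutive expression of full-length human GalNAcT2 (GALNT2, polypeptide N-acetylgalactosaminyltransferase 2) fused to the fluorescent protein msYFP2. The strong human EF-1α promoter sits directly upstream of the GALNT2 coding sequence. This is followed, after a short linker region, by the fluorescent protein coding sequence, placing the tag at the C-terminus of the enzyme. A bovine growth hormone polyadenylation signal terminates the transcript. The automated annotation labels the fluorescent protein as msGFP2, a photostable monomeric superfolder GFP. This most likely reflects close sequence similarity to a yellow variant missing from the annotation database, since the catalogue entry identifies the tag as msYFP2.

In bacteria the plasmid is maintained through a high-copy ColE1/pUC-type origin and selected with ampicillin via the β-lactamase gene and its native promoter. An f1 origin is also present and allows single-stranded DNA production. A second mammalian cassette consists of the SV40 enhancer/early promoter, which spans the numbering origin of the circular map, driving the Tn5 neomycin/kanamycin phosphotransferase gene, followed by a short ble fragment and the SV40 polyadenylation signal. The phosphotransferase is annotated as a fragment, but the cassette would in principle allow G418 selection of stably transfected cells.

GALNT2 catalyses the initiating step of O-linked glycosylation, transferring N-acetylgalactosamine onto serine or threonine residues. It is generally known as a Golgi-resident enzyme, so a fluorescent fusion of this kind would typically serve as a Golgi marker for live-cell imaging, although the record states only that it expresses the full-length fusion in mammalian cells.
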