Addgene plasmid #218963: pEF-GalNAcT2-msYFP2
Purpose: Expresses full length GalNAcT2-msYFP2 in mammalian cells
Depositing lab: Benjamin Glick. Depositing organization: University of Chicago.
Backbone
  Vector backbone: pEF
  Vector type: Mammalian Expression
Growth in bacteria
  Bacterial resistance: Ampicillin, 100 μg/mL
  Growth temperature: 37°C
  Growth strain: DH5alpha
  Copy number: Unknown
Gene/Insert
  Gene/Insert name: GalNAcT2-msYFP2
  Species: H. sapiens (human)
  Entrez Gene: GALNT2 (a.k.a. CDG2T, GalNAc-T2)
  Promoter: EF1a
  Tag / fusion protein: msYFP2
  Cloning method: Other
  Sequencing primers: 5′ tttttttcttccatttcaggtgtcgtga; 3′ tcgaggctgatcagcgagcttct
Terms and licenses: Academic/Nonprofit Terms; Industry Terms: Not Available to Industry
How to cite: pEF-GalNAcT2-msYFP2 was a gift from Benjamin Glick (Addgene plasmid # 218963 ; http://n2t.net/addgene:218963 ; RRID:Addgene_218963)
